LOCUS       Exported 8487 bp ds-DNA circular SYN 17-MAR-2022
DEFINITION  Mouse full length TGF-beta-3 expression.
ACCESSION   .
VERSION     .
KEYWORDS    pD2529-CAG-Flag-mouse TGFb3
SOURCE      synthetic DNA construct
  ORGANISM  synthetic DNA construct
REFERENCE   1 (bases 1 to 8487)
  AUTHORS   Jiang A, Qin Y, Springer TA
  TITLE     Loss of LRRC33-dependent TGFbeta1 activation enhances anti-tumor
            immunity and checkpoint blockade therapy.
  JOURNAL   Cancer Immunol Res. 2022 Feb 18. pii: 681626. doi:
            10.1158/2326-6066.CIR-21-0593.
  PUBMED    35181792
REFERENCE   2 (bases 1 to 8487)
  AUTHORS   .
  TITLE     Direct Submission
  JOURNAL   Exported Mar 17, 2022 from SnapGene Server 1.1.58
            http://www.snapgene.com
FEATURES             Location/Qualifiers
     source          1..8487
                     /organism="synthetic DNA construct"
                     /mol_type="other DNA"
     enhancer        3..306
                     /label=CMV enhancer
                     /note="human cytomegalovirus immediate early enhancer"
     promoter        308..583
                     /label=chicken beta-actin promoter
     intron          584..1600
                     /label=chimeric intron
                     /note="chimera between introns from chicken beta-actin and
                     rabbit beta-globin"
     primer_bind     1524..1546
                     /label=pCAGGS-5
                     /note="Chimeric intron in CAG promoter, forward primer"
     primer_bind     1608..1627
                     /label=pCAG-F
                     /note="Rabbit beta-globin intron, for pCAG plasmids,
                     forward primer"
     CDS             1785..1808
                     /codon_start=1
                     /product="FLAG(R) epitope tag, followed by an enterokinase
                     cleavage site"
                     /label=FLAG
                     /translation="DYKDDDDK"
     polyA_signal    4558..4613
                     /label=-beta-globin poly(A) signal
                     /note="rabbit beta-globin polyadenylation signal (Gil and
                     Proudfoot, 1987)"
     primer_bind     complement(4612..4631)
                     /label=rbglobpA-R
                     /note="Rabbit beta-globin polyA, reverse primer. Also
                     called rb-glob-pA-term-R"
     rep_origin      complement(5323..5911)
                     /direction=LEFT
                     /label=ori
                     /note="high-copy-number ColE1/pMB1/pBR322/pUC origin of
                     replication"
     primer_bind     complement(5403..5422)
                     /label=pBR322ori-F
                     /note="pBR322 origin, forward primer"
     CDS             complement(5997..6806)
                     /codon_start=1
                     /gene="aph(3')-Ia"
                     /product="aminoglycoside phosphotransferase"
                     /label=KanR
                     /note="confers resistance to kanamycin in bacteria or G418
                     (Geneticin(R)) in eukaryotes"
                     /translation="MSHIQRETSRPRLNSNMDADLYGYKWARDNVGQSGATIYRLYGKP
                     DAPELFLKHGKGSVANDVTDEMVRLNWLTEFMPLPTIKHFIRTPDDAWLLTTAIPGKTA
                     FQVLEEYPDSGENIVDALAVFLRRLHSIPVCNCPFNSDRVFRLAQAQSRMNNGLVDASD
                     FDDERNGWPVEQVWKEMHKLLPFSPDSVVTHGDFSLDNLIFDEGKLIGCIDVGRVGIAD
                     RYQDLAILWNCLGEFSPSLQKRLFQKYGIDNPDMNKLQFHLMLDEFF"
     primer_bind     6720..6739
                     /label=Kan-R
                     /note="Kanamycin resistance gene, reverse primer"
     promoter        complement(6825..6872)
                     /label=EM7 promoter
                     /note="synthetic bacterial promoter "
     CDS             complement(7298..7897)
                     /codon_start=1
                     /gene="pac from Streptomyces alboniger"
                     /product="puromycin N-acetyltransferase"
                     /label=PuroR
                     /note="confers resistance to puromycin"
                     /translation="MTEYKPTVRLATRDDVPRAVRTLAAAFADYPATRHTVDPDRHIER
                     VTELQELFLTRVGLDIGKVWVADDGAAVAVWTTPESVEAGAVFAEIGPRMAELSGSRLA
                     AQQQMEGLLAPHRPKEPAWFLATVGVSPDHQGKGLGSAVVLPGVEAAERAGVPAFLETS
                     APRNLPFYERLGFTVTADVEVPEGPRTWCMTRKPGA"
     primer_bind     complement(7381..7401)
                     /label=Puro-F
                     /note="Puromycin resistance gene, forward primer"
     primer_bind     7878..7897
                     /label=Puro-R
                     /note="Puromycin resistance gene, reverse primer. Also
                     called puro-variant-R"
     promoter        complement(7907..8406)
                     /label=PGK promoter
                     /note="mouse phosphoglycerate kinase 1 promoter"
     primer_bind     complement(7955..7974)
                     /label=mPGK-F
                     /note="Mouse PGK promoter, forward primer"
     primer_bind     8348..8371
                     /label=MSCV-rev
                     /note="Murine stem cell virus, reverse primer"
ORIGIN
        1 cgcgttacat aacttacggt aaatggcccg cctggctgac cgcccaacga cccccgccca
       61 ttgacgtcaa taatgacgta tgttcccata gtaacgccaa tagggacttt ccattgacgt
      121 caatgggtgg agtatttacg gtaaactgcc cacttggcag tacatcaagt gtatcatatg
      181 ccaagtacgc cccctattga cgtcaatgac ggtaaatggc ccgcctggca ttatgcccag
      241 tacatgacct tatgggactt tcctacttgg cagtacatct acgtattagt catcgctatt
      301 accatggtcg aggtgagccc cacgttctgc ttcactctcc ccatctcccc cccctcccca
      361 cccccaattt tgtatttatt tattttttaa ttattttgtg cagcgatggg ggcggggggg
      421 gggggggcgc gcgccaggcg gggcggggsg gggsgrgggg sggggsgggg sgrggcggrg
      481 aggtgcggcg gcagccaatc agagcggcgc gctccgaaag tttcctttta tggcgaggcg
      541 gcggcggcgg cggccctata aaaagcgaag cgcgcggcgg gcgggagtcg ctgcgcgctg
      601 ccttcgcccc gtgccccgct ccgccgccgc ctcgcgccgc ccgccccggc tctgactgac
      661 cgcgttactc ccacaggtga gcgggcggga cggcccttct cctccgggct gtaattagcg
      721 cttggtttaa tgacggcttg tttcttttct gtggctgcgt gaaagccttg aggggctccg
      781 ggagggccct ttgtgcgggg ggagcggctc ggggggtgcg tgcgtgtgtg tgtgcgtggg
      841 gagcgccgcg tgcggctccg cgctgcccgg cggctgtgag cgctgcgggc gcggcgcggg
      901 gctttgtgcg ctccgcagtg tgcgcgaggg gagcgcggcc gggggcggtg ccccgcggtg
      961 cggggggggc tgcgagggga acaaaggctg cgtgcggggt gtgtgcgtgg gggggtgagc
     1021 agggggtgtg ggcgcgtcgg tcgggctgca accccccctg cacccccctc cccgagttgc
     1081 tgagcacggc ccggcttcgg gtgcggggct ccgtacgggg cgtggcgcgg ggctcgccgt
     1141 gccgggcggg gggtggcggc aggtgggggt gccgggcggg gcggggccgc ctcgggccgg
     1201 ggagggctcg ggggaggggc gcggcggccc ccggagcgcc ggcggctgtc gaggcgcggc
     1261 gagccgcagc cattgccttt tatggtaatc gtgcgagagg gcgcagggac ttcctttgtc
     1321 ccaaatctgt gcggagccga aatctgggag gcgccgccgc accccctcta gcgggcgcgg
     1381 ggcgaagcgg tgcggcgccg gcaggaagga aatgggcggg gagggccttc gtgcgtcgcc
     1441 gcgccgccgt ccccttctcc ctctccagcc tcggggctgt ccgcgggggg acggctgcct
     1501 tcggggggga cggggcaggg cggggttcgg cttctggcgt gtgaccggcg gctctagagc
     1561 ctctgctaac catgttcatg ccttcttctt tttcctacag ctcctgggca acgtgctggt
     1621 tattgtgctg tctcatcatt ttggcaaaga attcggcttg atcgaagccg tctcagggga
     1681 gagaccacac ccaagctgtc tagagccgcc accttgtgaa gagcgccgcc accatgcctt
     1741 tgctcctcct gttgcccttg ctctgggctg gcgccctcgc ggccgactac aaggacgacg
     1801 acgacaagct cgagacttgc accacgttgg acttcggcca catcaagaag aagagggtgg
     1861 aagccattag gggacagatc ttgagcaagc tcaggctcac cagcccccct gagccatcgg
     1921 tgatgaccca cgtcccctat caggtcctgg cactttacaa cagcacccgg gagttgctgg
     1981 aagagatgca cggggagagg gaggaaggct gcactcagga gacctcggag tctgagtact
     2041 atgccaaaga gatccataaa ttcgacatga tccagggact ggcggagcac aatgaactgg
     2101 ccgtctgccc caaaggaatt acctctaagg tttttcgttt caatgtgtcc tcagtggaga
     2161 aaaatggaac caatctgttc cgggcagagt tccgggtctt gcgggtgccc aaccccagct
     2221 ccaagcgcac agagcagaga attgagctct tccagatact tcgaccggat gagcacatag
     2281 ccaagcagcg ctacataggt ggcaagaatc tgcccacaag gggcaccgct gaatggctgt
     2341 ctttcgatgt cactgacact gtgcgcgagt ggctgttgag gagagagtcc aacttgggtc
     2401 tggaaatcag catccactgt ccatgtcaca cctttcagcc caatggagac atactggaaa
     2461 atgttcatga ggtgatggaa atcaaattca aaggagtgga caatgaagat gaccatggcc
     2521 gtggagacct ggggcgtctc aagaagcaaa aggatcacca caacccacac ctgatcctca
     2581 tgatgatccc cccacaccga ctggacagcc caggccaggg cagtcagagg aagaagaggg
     2641 ccctggacac caattactgc ttccgcaacc tggaggagaa ctgctgtgta cgcccccttt
     2701 atattgactt ccggcaggat ctaggctgga aatgggtcca cgaacctaag ggttactatg
     2761 ccaacttctg ctcaggccct tgcccatacc tccgcagcgc agacacaacc catagcacgg
     2821 tgcttggact atacaacacc ctgaacccag aggcgtctgc ctcgccatgc tgcgtccccc
     2881 aggacctgga gcccctgacc atcttgtact atgtgggcag aacccccaag gtggagcagc
     2941 tgtccaacat ggtggtgaag tcgtgtaagt gcagctgata agctagcggt tgaggtctct
     3001 aaaagcgtct tcctgttctc atcacatcat atcaaggtta tataccatca atattgccac
     3061 agatgttact tagcctttta atatttctct aatttagtgt atatgcaatg atagttctct
     3121 gatttctgag attgagtttc tcatgtgtaa tgattattta gagtttctct ttcatctgtt
     3181 caaatttttg tctagtttta ttttttactg atttgtaaga cttcttttta taatctgcat
     3241 attacaattc tctttactgg ggtgttgcaa atattttctg tcattctatg gcctgacttt
     3301 tcttaatggt tttttaattt taaaaataag tcttaatatt catgcaatct aattaacaat
     3361 cttttctttg tggttaggac tttgagtcat aagaaatttt tctctacact gaagtcatga
     3421 tggcatgctt ctatattatt ttctaaaaga tttaaagttt tgccttctcc atttagactt
     3481 ataattcact ggaatttttt tgtgtgtatg gtatgacata tgggttccct tttatttttt
     3541 acatataaat atatttccct gtttttctaa aaaagaaaaa gatcatcatt ttcccattgt
     3601 aaaatgccat atttttttca taggtcactt acatatatca atgggtctgt ttctgagctc
     3661 tactctattt tatcagcctc actgtctatc cccacacatc tcatgctttg ctctaaatct
     3721 tgatatttag tggaacattc tttcccattt tgttctacaa gaatattttt gttattgtct
     3781 ttgggctttc tatatacatt ttgaaatgag gttgacaagt taataacagg cctattgatt
     3841 ggaaagtttg tcaacgaatt gtgggtcttt tggggtttgc tgcccctttt acgcaatgtg
     3901 gatatcctgc tttaatgcct ttatatgcat gtatacaagc aaaacaggct tttactttct
     3961 cgccaactta caaggccttt ctcagtaaac agtatatgac cctttacccc gttgctcggc
     4021 aacggcctgg tctgtgccaa gtgtttgctg acgcaacccc cactggttgg ggcttggcca
     4081 taggccatca gcgcatgcgt ggaacctttg tgtctcctct gccgatccat actgcggaac
     4141 tcctagccgc ttgttttgct cgcagcaggt ctggagcaaa cctcatcggg accgacaatt
     4201 ctgtcgtact ctcccgcaag tatacatcgt ttccatggct gctaggctgt gctgccaact
     4261 ggatcctgcg cgggacgtcc tttgtttacg tcccgtcggc gctgaatccc gcggacgacc
     4321 cctcccgggg ccgcttgggg ctctaccgcc cgcttctccg tctgccgtac cgtccgacca
     4381 cggggcgcac ctctctttac gcggactccc cgtctgtgcc ttctcatctg ccggaccgtg
     4441 tgcacttcgc ttcacctctg cacgtcgcat ggaggccacc gtgaacgccc accggaacct
     4501 gcccaaggtc ttgcataaga ggactcttgg actttcagca atgtcatctc agtggctaat
     4561 aaaggaaatt tattttcatt gcaatagtgt gttggaattt tttgtgtctc tcactcggaa
     4621 ggacatatgg gagggcaaat catttaaaac atcagaatga gtatttggtt tagagtttgg
     4681 caacatatgc ccatatgctg gctgccatga acaaaggttg gctataaaga ggtcatcagt
     4741 atatgaaaca gccccctgct gtccattcct tattccatag aaaagccttg acttgaggtt
     4801 agattttttt tatattttgt tttgtgttat ttttttcttt aacatcccta aaattttcct
     4861 tacatgtttt actagccaga tttttcctcc tctcctgact actcccagtc atagctgtcc
     4921 ctcttctctt atggagatct ttgcattttt agacatttag aagcctatat cttgttacag
     4981 aattggaatt acacaaaaat tctaccatat tttgaaagct taggttgttc tgaaaaaaac
     5041 aatatattgt tttcctgggt aaactaaaag tcccctcgag gaaaggcccc taaagtgaaa
     5101 cagtgcaaaa cgttcaaaaa ctgtctggca atacaagttc cactttgacc aaaacggctg
     5161 gcagtaaaag ggttaagaag actgtcagcc ttgagcggta tcagctcact caaaggcggt
     5221 aatacggtta tccacagaat caggggataa cgcaggaaag aacatgtgag caaaaggcca
     5281 gcaaaaggcc aggaaccgta aaaaggccgc gttgctggcg tttttccata ggctccgccc
     5341 ccctgacgag catcacaaaa atcgacgctc aagtcagagg tggcgaaacc cgacaggact
     5401 ataaagatac caggcgtttc cccctggaag ctccctcgtg cgctctcctg ttccgaccct
     5461 gccgcttacc ggatacctgt ccgcctttct cccttcggga agcgtggcgc tttctcatag
     5521 ctcacgctgt aggtatctca gttcggtgta ggtcgttcgc tccaagctgg gctgtgtgca
     5581 cgaacccccc gttcagcccg accgctgcgc cttatccggt aactatcgtc ttgagtccaa
     5641 cccggtaaga cacgacttat cgccactggc agcagccact ggtaacagga ttagcagagc
     5701 gaggtatgta ggcggtgcta cagagttctt gaagtggtgg gctaactacg gctacactag
     5761 aagaacagta tttggtatct gcgctctgct gaagccagtt accttcggaa aaagagttgg
     5821 tagctcttga tccggcaaac aaaccaccgc tggtagcggt ggtttttttg tttgcaagca
     5881 gcagattacg cgcagaaaaa aaggatctca agaagatcct ttgatctttt ctacggggtc
     5941 tgacgctcag tggaacgacg cgcgcgtaac tcacgttaag ggattttggt catgagttag
     6001 aaaaactcat cgagcatcaa atgaaactgc aatttattca tatcaggatt atcaatacca
     6061 tatttttgaa aaagccgttt ctgtaatgaa ggagaaaact caccgaggca gttccatagg
     6121 atggcaagat cctggtatcg gtctgcgatt ccgactcgtc caacatcaat acaacctatt
     6181 aatttcccct cgtcaaaaat aaggttatca agtgagaaat caccatgagt gacgactgaa
     6241 tccggtgaga atggcaaaag tttatgcatt tctttccaga cttgttcaac aggccagcca
     6301 ttacgctcgt catcaaaatc actcgcatca accaaaccgt tattcattcg tgattgcgcc
     6361 tgagcgaggc gaaatacgcg atcgctgtta aaaggacaat tacaaacagg aatcgagtgc
     6421 aaccggcgca ggaacactgc cagcgcatca acaatatttt cacctgaatc aggatattct
     6481 tctaatacct ggaacgctgt ttttccgggg atcgcagtgg tgagtaacca tgcatcatca
     6541 ggagtacgga taaaatgctt gatggtcgga agtggcataa attccgtcag ccagtttagt
     6601 ctgaccatct catctgtaac atcattggca acgctacctt tgccatgttt cagaaacaac
     6661 tctggcgcat cgggcttccc atacaagcga tagattgtcg cacctgattg cccgacatta
     6721 tcgcgagccc atttataccc atataaatca gcatccatgt tggaatttaa tcgcggcctc
     6781 gacgtttccc gttggatatg gctcattttt tacttcctca ccttgtcgta ttatactatg
     6841 ccgatatact atgccgatga ttaattgtcg acactgcggg ggctctgtgt ggtaagcagg
     6901 tcttaacctt tttactgcca atgacgcatg ggatacgtcg tggcagtaaa agggcttaaa
     6961 tgccaacgac gcgtcccata cgttgttggc attttaattc ttctctctgc agcggcagca
     7021 tgtgccgccg ctgcagagag tttctagcga tgacagcccc tctgggcaac gagccggggg
     7081 ggctgtcttt ctttatgttt taaatgcact gacctcccac attccctttt tagtaaaata
     7141 ttcagaaata atttaaatac atcattgcaa tgaaaataaa tgttttttat taggcagaat
     7201 ccagatgctc aaggcccttc ataatatccc ccagtttagt agttggactt agggaacaaa
     7261 ggaaccttta atagaaattg gacagcaaga aagcgagtca ggcaccgggc ttgcgggtca
     7321 tgcaccaggt gcgcggtcct tcgggcacct cgacgtcggc ggtgacggtg aagccgagcc
     7381 gctcgtagaa ggggaggttg cggggcgcgg atgtctccag gaaggcgggc accccggcgc
     7441 gctcggccgc ctccactccg gggagcacga cggcgctgcc cagacccttg ccctggtggt
     7501 cgggcgacac gccgacggtg gccaggaacc acgcgggctc cttgggccgg tgcggcgcca
     7561 ggaggccttc catctgttgc tgcgcggcca gccgggaacc gctcaactcg gccatgcgcg
     7621 ggccgatctc ggcgaacacc gcccccgctt cgacgctctc cggcgtggtc cagaccgcca
     7681 ccgcggcgcc gtcgtccgcg acccacacct tgccgatgtc gagcccgacg cgcgtgagga
     7741 agagttcttg cagctcggtg acccgctcga tgtggcggtc cggatcgacg gtgtggcgcg
     7801 tggcggggta gtcggcgaac gcggcggcga gggtgcgtac ggccctgggg acgtcgtcgc
     7861 gggtggcgag gcgcaccgtg ggcttgtact cggtcatggt ggcggacgaa aggcccggag
     7921 atgaggaaga ggagaacagc gcggcagacg tgcgcttttg aagcgtgcag aatgccgggc
     7981 ctccggagga ccttcgggcg cccgccccgc ccctgagccc gcccctgagc ccgcccccgg
     8041 acccacccct tcccagcctc tgagcccaga aagcgaagga gcaaagctgc tattggccgc
     8101 tgccccaaag gcctacccgc ttccattgct cagcggtgct gtccatctgc acgagactag
     8161 tgagtcgtgc tacttccatt tgtcacgtcc tgcacgacgc gagctgcggg gcggggggga
     8221 acttcctgac taggggagga gtagaaggtg gcgcgaaggg gccaccaaag aacggagccg
     8281 gttggcgcct accggtggat gtggaatgtg tgcgaggcca gaggccactt gtgtagcgcc
     8341 aagtgcccag cggggctgct aaagcgcatg ctccagactg ccttgggaaa agcgcctccc
     8401 ctacccggta gagaaacttg atctgtcgcc gcaattcaaa cttcgtgagg ctccggtgcc
     8461 cgtcagtgac ctgctatact ctggaga
//
