[The description below was written by a language model from this plasmid's Addgene catalogue record and the feature table of its GenBank file.]
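Description:
pD2529-CAG-Flag-mouse TGFb3 is an 8,487 bp circular mammalian expression plasmid built on the pD2529 CAG backbone and designed to express full-length mouse TGFβ3 (Tgfb3). In bacteria it is maintained through a high-copy ColE1/pUC-type origin and selected with kanamycin, with the aminoglycoside phosphotransferase gene driven by the synthetic bacterial EM7 promoter. For selection of transfected mammalian cells, a separate cassette places puromycin N-acetyltransferase under the mouse PGK promoter, oriented opposite to the main expression unit.

The payload is transcribed from the composite CAG promoter, annotated here as its three parts: the human cytomegalovirus immediate-early enhancer, the chicken β-actin promoter and a chimeric chicken β-actin/rabbit β-globin intron. Together these give strong, broadly active expression in mammalian cells. Downstream lies a FLAG epitope, which the catalogue describes as N-terminal on the 1,167 bp mouse TGFβ3 insert introduced by Gibson cloning, and the unit ends at a rabbit β-globin polyadenylation signal. The feature table annotates the FLAG tag but not the TGFβ3 coding region itself. The interval between the tag and the poly(A) signal is considerably longer than the stated insert, so it contains additional sequence that the record does not identify. How the tag is positioned relative to any secretion signal is likewise not stated.

The FLAG tag allows detection or immunoprecipitation of the expressed protein. The plasmid is suited to transient expression or puromycin-selected stable expression of tagged mouse TGFβ3. It was deposited in connection with work on LRRC33-dependent TGFβ activation and anti-tumour immunity.
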