Addgene plasmid #180262: pD2529-CAG-Flag-mouse TGFb3
Purpose: Mouse full length TGFβ3 expression
Depositing lab: Timothy Springer. Publication: Loss of LRRC33-dependent TGFbeta1 activation enhances anti-tumor immunity and checkpoint blockade therapy. Jiang A, Qin Y, Springer TA. Cancer Immunol Res. 2022 Feb 18. pii: 681626. doi: 10.1158/2326-6066.CIR-21-0593. PubMed 35181792.
Backbone
  Vector backbone: pD2529 CAG
  Vector type: Mammalian Expression
  Selectable markers: Puromycin
Growth in bacteria
  Bacterial resistance: Kanamycin, 50 μg/mL
  Growth temperature: 37°C
  Growth strain: DH5alpha
  Copy number: High Copy
Gene/Insert
  Gene/Insert name: TGFβ3 (alt name: TGFb3)
  Species: M. musculus (mouse)
  Insert size (bp): 1167
  Entrez Gene: Tgfb3 (a.k.a. TGF-beta-3, Tgfb-3)
  Tag / fusion protein: FLAG (N terminal on insert)
  Cloning method: Gibson Cloning
  Sequencing primers: 5′ TTTCCTACAGCTCCTGGGCAA; 3′ TGCCACAGATGTTACTTAGCCTTT
Terms and licenses: Academic/Nonprofit Terms; Industry Terms: Not Available to Industry
How to cite: pD2529-CAG-Flag-mouse TGFb3 was a gift from Timothy Springer (Addgene plasmid # 180262 ; http://n2t.net/addgene:180262 ; RRID:Addgene_180262)
