>Addgene plasmid #180262 | pD2529-CAG-Flag-mouse TGFb3 | depositor partial sequence | sequence record 350220 | sequence of insert
GACTACAAGGACGACGACGACAAGCTCGAGACTTGCACCACGTTGGACTTCGGCCACATCAAGAAGAAGA
GGGTGGAAGCCATTAGGGGACAGATCTTGAGCAAGCTCAGGCTCACCAGCCCCCCTGAGCCATCGGTGAT
GACCCACGTCCCCTATCAGGTCCTGGCACTTTACAACAGCACCCGGGAGTTGCTGGAAGAGATGCACGGG
GAGAGGGAGGAAGGCTGCACTCAGGAGACCTCGGAGTCTGAGTACTATGCCAAAGAGATCCATAAATTCG
ACATGATCCAGGGACTGGCGGAGCACAATGAACTGGCCGTCTGCCCCAAAGGAATTACCTCTAAGGTTTT
TCGTTTCAATGTGTCCTCAGTGGAGAAAAATGGAACCAATCTGTTCCGGGCAGAGTTCCGGGTCTTGCGG
GTGCCCAACCCCAGCTCCAAGCGCACAGAGCAGAGAATTGAGCTCTTCCAGATACTTCGACCGGATGAGC
ACATAGCCAAGCAGCGCTACATAGGTGGCAAGAATCTGCCCACAAGGGGCACCGCTGAATGGCTGTCTTT
CGATGTCACTGACACTGTGCGCGAGTGGCTGTTGAGGAGAGAGTCCAACTTGGGTCTGGAAATCAGCATC
CACTGTCCATGTCACACCTTTCAGCCCAATGGAGACATACTGGAAAATGTTCATGAGGTGATGGAAATCA
AATTCAAAGGAGTGGACAATGAAGATGACCATGGCCGTGGAGACCTGGGGCGTCTCAAGAAGCAAAAGGA
TCACCACAACCCACACCTGATCCTCATGATGATCCCCCCACACCGACTGGACAGCCCAGGCCAGGGCAGT
CAGAGGAAGAAGAGGGCCCTGGACACCAATTACTGCTTCCGCAACCTGGAGGAGAACTGCTGTGTACGCC
CCCTTTATATTGACTTCCGGCAGGATCTAGGCTGGAAATGGGTCCACGAACCTAAGGGTTACTATGCCAA
CTTCTGCTCAGGCCCTTGCCCATACCTCCGCAGCGCAGACACAACCCATAGCACGGTGCTTGGACTATAC
AACACCCTGAACCCAGAGGCGTCTGCCTCGCCATGCTGCGTCCCCCAGGACCTGGAGCCCCTGACCATCT
TGTACTATGTGGGCAGAACCCCCAAGGTGGAGCAGCTGTCCAACATGGTGGTGAAGTCGTGTAAGTGCAG
CTGATAA
